Addgene plasmid #85918: AB.pCCL.sin.cPPT.GFP.miR-766-3p.sensor.PGK.dNGFR.WPRE
Purpose: Sensor Plasmid
Depositing lab: Brian Brown. Depositing organization: Icahn School of Medicine at Mount Sinai. Publication: High-throughput assessment of microRNA activity and function using microRNA sensor and decoy libraries. Mullokandov G, Baccarini A, Ruzo A, Jayaprakash AD, Tung N, Israelow B, Evans MJ, Sachidanandam R, Brown BD. Nat Methods. 2012 Jul 1;9(8):840-6. doi: 10.1038/nmeth.2078. PubMed 22751203.
Backbone
  Vector backbone: AB.pCCL.sin.cPPT.GFP.PGK.dNGFR.WPRE
  Backbone size w/o insert (bp): 9309
  Total vector size (bp): 9480
  Vector type: Lentiviral
  Selectable markers: eGFP , NGFR
Growth in bacteria
  Bacterial resistance: Ampicillin, 100 μg/mL
  Growth temperature: 37°C
  Growth strain: NEB Stable
  Copy number: High Copy
Gene/Insert
  Gene/Insert name: miR-766-3p Sensor
  Species: H. sapiens (human)
  Insert size (bp): 171
  Entrez Gene: MIR766 (a.k.a. MIRN766, hsa-mir-766, mir-766)
  Promoter: PGK
  Cloning method: Restriction Enzyme; 5′ cloning site NheI (not destroyed); 3′ cloning site AgeI (not destroyed)
  Sequencing primers: 5′ AACAGACATACAAACTAAAG
Terms and licenses: Academic/Nonprofit Terms; Industry Terms: Not Available to Industry
How to cite: AB.pCCL.sin.cPPT.GFP.miR-766-3p.sensor.PGK.dNGFR.WPRE was a gift from Brian Brown (Addgene plasmid # 85918 ; http://n2t.net/addgene:85918 ; RRID:Addgene_85918)
