[The description below was written by a language model from this plasmid's Addgene catalogue record and pLannotate feature annotations shown in this document.]
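Description:
AB.pCCL.sin.cPPT.GFP.miR-766-3p.sensor.PGK.dNGFR.WPRE is a self-inactivating, third-generation-style HIV-1 lentiviral transfer plasmid that reports the activity of human miR-766-3p. It is propagated in E. coli through a high-copy ColE1/pUC origin with ampicillin resistance; an f1 origin and an SV40 origin are also annotated in the backbone. The viral genome is transcribed from a CMV enhancer/promoter fused to a truncated 5' LTR. It carries the Ψ packaging signal with a gag fragment, the RRE for Rev-dependent export, the cPPT/CTS, a WPRE, and a ΔU3 3' LTR that inactivates LTR-driven transcription after integration.

The payload is a divergent two-reporter cassette. The human PGK promoter drives a truncated NGFR (dNGFR) in the same orientation as the viral genome. An adjacent minimal CMV promoter faces the other way and sits upstream of EGFP, an arrangement typical of bidirectional promoter designs in which the minimal element borrows activity from the neighbouring promoter. The EGFP transcript ends at an antisense-oriented SV40 poly(A) signal. The 171 bp miR-766-3p sensor insert, cloned between NheI and AgeI, is not annotated in the feature table. The unannotated gap between EGFP and its poly(A) signal, together with the construct name, suggests it lies in the EGFP 3' untranslated region. The catalogue lists only PGK as the promoter.

In this design, cells with active miR-766-3p should show reduced EGFP, while dNGFR surface expression serves as an internal normaliser and marker of transduction. The construct comes from a sensor and decoy library built for high-throughput assessment of microRNA activity. The sequenced record is slightly shorter than the stated total size.
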