Features (pLannotate 1.2.2; 34 found; start..end, strand, type, name):
      1..720     +  CDS            EGFP: the original enhanced GFP (Yang et al., 1996) mammalian codon-optimized
    950..969     +  misc_feature   MCS (fragment): pBluescript multiple cloning site
    997..1131    -  polyA_signal   SV40 poly(A) signal: SV40 polyadenylation signal
   1154..1238    -  CDS            large T antigen (fragment): large T antigen from SV40 (simian virus 40)
   1268..1385    -  misc_feature   cPPT/CTS: central polypurine tract and central termination sequence of HIV-1
   1404..1504    -  CDS            Rev (fragment): human immunodeficiency virus 1 (HIV-1) Rev protein; rev; enhances nuclear export of unspliced and incompletely spliced viral mRNAs
   1881..2114    -  misc_feature   RRE: The Rev response element (RRE) of HIV-1 allows for Rev-dependent mRNA export from the nucleus to the cytoplasm.
   2260..2623    -  CDS            HIV-1 gag (fragment): gag protein from human immunodeficiency virus 1; gag
   2607..2732    -  misc_feature   HIV-1 Ψ: packaging signal of human immunodeficiency virus type 1
   2779..2959    -  LTR            5' LTR (truncated): truncated 5' long terminal repeat (LTR) from HIV-1
   2974..3177    -  promoter       CMV promoter: human cytomegalovirus (CMV) immediate early promoter
   3178..3557    -  enhancer       CMV enhancer: human cytomegalovirus immediate early enhancer
   3658..3676    -  promoter       T3 promoter: promoter for bacteriophage T3 RNA polymerase
   3721..3737    -  protein_bind   lac operator: The lac repressor binds to the lac operator to inhibit transcription in E. coli. This inhibition can be relieved by adding lactose or isopropyl-β-D-thiogalactopyranoside (IPTG). lac repressor encoded by lacI
   3745..3775    -  promoter       lac promoter: promoter for the E. coli lac operon
   3790..3811    -  protein_bind   CAP binding site: CAP binding activates transcription in the presence of cAMP. E. coli catabolite activator protein
   3824..3916    -  CDS            lacI (fragment): lac repressor; lacI; The lac repressor binds to the lac operator to inhibit transcription in E. coli. This inhibition can be relieved by adding lactose or isopropyl-β-D-thiogalactopyranoside (IPTG).
   4099..4687    -  rep_origin     ori: high-copy-number ColE1/pMB1/pBR322/pUC origin of replication
   4858..5718    -  CDS            AmpR: β-lactamase; bla; confers resistance to ampicillin, carbenicillin, and related antibiotics
   5719..5823    -  promoter       AmpR promoter: bla
   5876..6304    -  rep_origin     f1 ori (sequence partly withheld): f1 bacteriophage origin of replication; arrow indicates direction of (+) strand synthesis
   6309..6464    -  CDS            lacZα (fragment): LacZα fragment of β-galactosidase; lacZ fragment
   6472..6490    +  promoter       T7 promoter: promoter for bacteriophage T7 RNA polymerase
   6511..6646    -  rep_origin     SV40 ori: SV40 origin of replication
   6686..6807    -  polyA_signal   SV40 poly(A) signal: SV40 polyadenylation signal
   6879..7112    -  LTR            3' LTR (ΔU3): self-inactivating 3' long terminal repeat (LTR) from HIV-1
   7114..7182    -  CDS            nef (fragment): NEF_HV1Z2 - Experimental evidence at protein level: Swiss-Prot protein existence level 1. Extracellular Nef protein targets CD4(+) T-lymphocytes for apoptosis by interacting with CXCR4 surface receptors. From Human immunodeficiency virus type 1 group M subtype D (isolate Z2/CDC-Z34) (HIV-1).
   7199..7787    -  misc_feature   WPRE: woodchuck hepatitis virus posttranscriptional regulatory element
   7801..7819    -  misc_feature   MCS (fragment): pUC18/19 multiple cloning site
   7822..8649    -  CDS            NGFR (fragment): TNR16_HUMAN - Also known as TNFRSF16. Experimental evidence at protein level: Swiss-Prot protein existence level 1. Low affinity receptor which can bind to NGF, BDNF, NTF3, and NTF4. Forms a heterodimeric receptor with SORCS2 that binds the precursor forms of NGF, BDNF and NTF3 with high affinity, and has much lower affinity for mature NGF and BDNF (PubMed:24908487). Plays an important role in differentiation and survival of specific neuronal populations during development (By similarity). Can mediate cell survival as well as cell death of neural cells. Plays a role in the inactivation of RHOA
   8764..8788    -  misc_feature   MCS (fragment): pBluescript multiple cloning site
   8791..9301    -  promoter       hPGK promoter: human phosphoglycerate kinase 1 promoter
   9304..9327    +  misc_feature   MCS (fragment): pBluescript multiple cloning site
   9329..9367    +  promoter       minimal CMV promoter: human cytomegalovirus (CMV) immediate early promoter
>Addgene plasmid #85918 | AB.pCCL.sin.cPPT.GFP.miR-766-3p.sensor.PGK.dNGFR.WPRE | addgene full sequence | sequence record 170129 | Addgene NGS Result
ATGGTGAGCAAGGGCGAGGAGCTGTTCACCGGGGTGGTGCCCATCCTGGTCGAGCTGGACGGCGACGTAA
ACGGCCACAAGTTCAGCGTGTCCGGCGAGGGCGAGGGCGATGCCACCTACGGCAAGCTGACCCTGAAGTT
CATCTGCACCACCGGCAAGCTGCCCGTGCCCTGGCCCACCCTCGTGACCACCCTGACCTACGGCGTGCAG
TGCTTCAGCCGCTACCCCGACCACATGAAGCAGCACGACTTCTTCAAGTCCGCCATGCCCGAAGGCTACG
TCCAGGAGCGCACCATCTTCTTCAAGGACGACGGCAACTACAAGACCCGCGCCGAGGTGAAGTTCGAGGG
CGACACCCTGGTGAACCGCATCGAGCTGAAGGGCATCGACTTCAAGGAGGACGGCAACATCCTGGGGCAC
AAGCTGGAGTACAACTACAACAGCCACAACGTCTATATCATGGCCGACAAGCAGAAGAACGGCATCAAGG
TGAACTTCAAGATCCGCCACAACATCGAGGACGGCAGCGTGCAGCTCGCCGACCACTACCAGCAGAACAC
CCCCATCGGCGACGGCCCCGTGCTGCTGCCCGACAACCACTACCTGAGCACCCAGTCCGCCCTGAGCAAA
GACCCCAACGAGAAGCGCGATCACATGGTCCTGCTGGAGTTCGTGACCGCCGCCGGGATCACTCTCGGCA
TGGACGAGCTGTACAAGTAAAGCGGCCGCGTCGAGAGATGGGGGAGGCTAACTGAGCTAGCCGACCTTAA
CTGGGGAGTACCAATCGTCGTAGCGCTGAGGCTGTGGGGCTGGAGTGCTGAGGCTGTGGGGCTGGAGTGC
TGAGGCTGTGGGGCTGGAGTGCTGAGGCTGTGGGGCTGGAGTGCTGAGGCTGTGGGGCTGGAGTGCTGAG
GCTGTGGGGCTGGAGTACCGGTACTAGCTTAGTCATGCACCGGGCTGCAGGAATTCGATGACAGGCGCAG
CTTCCGAGGGATTTGAGATCCAGACATGATAAGATACATTGATGAGTTTGGACAAACCAAAACTAGAATG
CAGTGAAAAAAATGCCTTATTTGTGAAATTTGTGATGCTATTGCCTTATTTGTAACCATTATAAGCTGCA
ATAAACAAGTTAACAACAACAATTGCATTCATTTTATGTTTCAGGTTCAGGGGGAGGTGTGGGAGGTTTT
TTAAAGCAAGTAAAACCTCTACAAATGTGGTATGGCTGATTATGATCAGATCTCTCGAGGCTAGTCTCGT
GATCGATAAAATTTTGAATTTTTGTAATTTGTTTTTGTAATTCTTTAGTTTGTATGTCTGTTGCTATTAT
GTCTACTATTCTTTCCCCTGCACTGTACCCCCCAATCCCCCCTTTTCTTTTAAAAGTTAACCGATACCGT
CGAGATCCGTTCACTAATCGAATGGATCTGTCTCTGTCTCTCTCTCCACCTTCTTCTTCTATTCCTTCGG
GCCTGTCGGGTCCCCTCGGGGTTGGGAGGTGGGTCTGAAACGATAATGGTGAATATCCCTGCCTAACTCT
ATTCACTATAGAAAGTACAGCAAAAACTATTCTTAAACCTACCAAGCCTCCTACTATCATTATGAATAAT
TTTATATACCACAGCCAATTTGTTATGTTAAACCAATTCCACAAACTTGCCCATTTATCTAATTCCAATA
ATTCTTGTTCATTCTTTTCTTGCTGGTTTTGCGATTCTTCAATTAAGGAGTGTATTAAGCTTGTGTAATT
GTTAATTTCTCTGTCCCACTCCATCCAGGTCGTGTGATTCCAAATCTGTTCCAGAGATTTATTACTCCAA
CTAGCATTCCAAGGCACAGCAGTGGTGCAAATGAGTTTTCCAGAGCAACCCCAAATCCCCAGGAGCTGTT
GATCCTTTAGGTATCTTTCCACAGCCAGGATTCTTGCCTGGAGCTGCTTGATGCCCCAGACTGTGAGTTG
CAACAGATGCTGTTGCGCCTCAATAGCCCTCAGCAAATTGTTCTGCTGCTGCACTATACCAGACAATAAT
TGTCTGGCCTGTACCGTCAGCGTCATTGACGCTGCGCCCATAGTGCTTCCTGCTGCTCCCAAGAACCCAA
GGAACAAAGCTCCTATTCCCACTGCTCTTTTTTCTCTCTGCACCACTCTTCTCTTTGCCTTGGTGGGTGC
TACTCCTAATGGTTCAATTTTTACTACTTTATATTTATATAATTCACTTCTCCAATTGTCCCTCATATCT
CCTCCTCCAGGTCTGAAGATCAGCGGCCGCTTGCTGTGCGGTGGTCTTACTTTTGTTTTGCTCTTCCTCT
ATCTTGTCTAAAGCTTCCTTGGTGTCTTTTATCTCTATCCTTTGATGCACACAATAGAGGGTTGCTACTG
TATTATATAATGATCTAAGTTCTTCTGATCCTGTCTGAAGGGATGGTTGTAGCTGTCCCAGTATTTGTCT
ACAGCCTTCTGATGTTTCTAACAGGCCAGGATTAACTGCGAATCGTTCTAGCTCCCTGCTTGCCCATACT
ATATGTTTTAATTTATATTTTTTCTTTCCCCCTGGCCTTAACCGAATTTTTTCCCATCGCGATCTAATTC
TCCCCCGCTTAATACTGACGCTCTCGCACCCATCTCTCTCCTTCTAGCCTCCGCTAGTCAAAATTTTTGG
CGTACTCACCAGTCGCCGCCCCTCGCCTCTTGCCGTGCGCGCTTCAGCAAGCCGAGTCCTGCGTCGAGAG
AGCTCCTCTGGTTTCCCTTTCGCTTTCAAGTCCCTGTTCGGGCGCCACTGCTAGAGATTTTCCACACTGA
CTAAAAGGGTCTGAGGGATCTCTAGTTACCAGAGTCACACAACAGACGGGCACACACTACTTGAAGCACT
CAAGGCAAGCTTTATTGAGGCTTAAGCAGTGGGTTCCCTAGTTAGCCAGAGAGCTCCCAGGCTCAGATCT
GGTCTAACCAGAGAGACCCCGGTTCACTAAACGAGCTCTGCTTATATAGACCTCCCACCGTACACGCCTA
CCGCCCATTTGCGTCAATGGGGCGGAGTTGTTACGACATTTTGGAAAGTCCCGTTGATTTTGGTGCCAAA
ACAAACTCCCATTGACGTCAATGGGGTGGAGACTTGGAAATCCCCGTGAGTCAAACCGCTATCCACGCCC
ATTGATGTACTGCCAAAACCGCATCACCATGGTAATAGCGATGACTAATACGTAGATGTACTGCCAAGTA
GGAAAGTCCCATAAGGTCATGTACTGGGCATAATGCCAGGCGGGCCATTTACCGTCATTGACGTCAATAG
GGGGCGTACTTGGCATATGATACACTTGATGTACTGCCAAGTGGGCAGTTTACCGTAAATACTCCACCCA
TTGACGTCAATGGAAAGTCCCTATTGGCGTTACTATGGGAACATACGTCATTATTGACGTCAATGGGCGG
GGGTCGTTGGGCGGTCAGCCAGGCGGGCCATTTACCGTAAGTTATGTAACGCGGAACTCCATATATGGGC
TATGAACTAATGACCCCGTAATTGATTACTATTAATAACTAGTCAATAATCAATGTCAACATGGCGGTAA
TGTTGGACATGAGCCAATATAAATGTACATATTATGATATGGATACAACGTATGCAATGGCCAAGCTTGC
AGCTCCAGCTTTTGTTCCCTTTAGTGAGGGTTAATTGCGCGCTTGGCGTAATCATGGTCATAGCTGTTTC
CTGTGTGAAATTGTTATCCGCTCACAATTCCACACAACATACGAGCCGGAAGCATAAAGTGTAAAGCCTG
GGGTGCCTAATGAGTGAGCTAACTCACATTAATTGCGTTGCGCTCACTGCCCGCTTTCCAGTCGGGAAAC
CTGTCGTGCCAGCTGCATTAATGAATCGGCCAACGCGCGGGGAGAGGCGGTTTGCGTATTGGGCGCTCTT
CCGCTTCCTCGCTCACTGACTCGCTGCGCTCGGTCGTTCGGCTGCGGCGAGCGGTATCAGCTCACTCAAA
GGCGGTAATACGGTTATCCACAGAATCAGGGGATAACGCAGGAAAGAACATGTGAGCAAAAGGCCAGCAA
AAGGCCAGGAACCGTAAAAAGGCCGCGTTGCTGGCGTTTTTCCATAGGCTCCGCCCCCCTGACGAGCATC
ACAAAAATCGACGCTCAAGTCAGAGGTGGCGAAACCCGACAGGACTATAAAGATACCAGGCGTTTCCCCC
TGGAAGCTCCCTCGTGCGCTCTCCTGTTCCGACCCTGCCGCTTACCGGATACCTGTCCGCCTTTCTCCCT
TCGGGAAGCGTGGCGCTTTCTCATAGCTCACGCTGTAGGTATCTCAGTTCGGTGTAGGTCGTTCGCTCCA
AGCTGGGCTGTGTGCACGAACCCCCCGTTCAGCCCGACCGCTGCGCCTTATCCGGTAACTATCGTCTTGA
GTCCAACCCGGTAAGACACGACTTATCGCCACTGGCAGCAGCCACTGGTAACAGGATTAGCAGAGCGAGG
TATGTAGGCGGTGCTACAGAGTTCTTGAAGTGGTGGCCTAACTACGGCTACACTAGAAGAACAGTATTTG
GTATCTGCGCTCTGCTGAAGCCAGTTACCTTCGGAAAAAGAGTTGGTAGCTCTTGATCCGGCAAACAAAC
CACCGCTGGTAGCGGTGGTTTTTTTGTTTGCAAGCAGCAGATTACGCGCAGAAAAAAAGGATCTCAAGAA
GATCCTTTGATCTTTTCTACGGGGTCTGACGCTCAGTGGAACGAAAACTCACGTTAAGGGATTTTGGTCA
TGAGATTATCAAAAAGGATCTTCACCTAGATCCTTTTAAATTAAAAATGAAGTTTTAAATCAATCTAAAG
TATATATGAGTAAACTTGGTCTGACAGTTACCAATGCTTAATCAGTGAGGCACCTATCTCAGCGATCTGT
CTATTTCGTTCATCCATAGTTGCCTGACTCCCCGTCGTGTAGATAACTACGATACGGGAGGGCTTACCAT
CTGGCCCCAGTGCTGCAATGATACCGCGAGACCCACGCTCACCGGCTCCAGATTTATCAGCAATAAACCA
GCCAGCCGGAAGGGCCGAGCGCAGAAGTGGTCCTGCAACTTTATCCGCCTCCATCCAGTCTATTAATTGT
TGCCGGGAAGCTAGAGTAAGTAGTTCGCCAGTTAATAGTTTGCGCAACGTTGTTGCCATTGCTACAGGCA
TCGTGGTGTCACGCTCGTCGTTTGGTATGGCTTCATTCAGCTCCGGTTCCCAACGATCAAGGCGAGTTAC
ATGATCCCCCATGTTGTGCAAAAAAGCGGTTAGCTCCTTCGGTCCTCCGATCGTTGTCAGAAGTAAGTTG
GCCGCAGTGTTATCACTCATGGTTATGGCAGCACTGCATAATTCTCTTACTGTCATGCCATCCGTAAGAT
GCTTTTCTGTGACTGGTGAGTACTCAACCAAGTCATTCTGAGAATAGTGTATGCGGCGACCGAGTTGCTC
TTGCCCGGCGTCAATACGGGATAATACCGCGCCACATAGCAGAACTTTAAAAGTGCTCATCATTGGAAAA
CGTTCTTCGGGGCGAAAACTCTCAAGGATCTTACCGCTGTTGAGATCCAGTTCGATGTAACCCACTCGTG
CACCCAACTGATCTTCAGCATCTTTTACTTTCACCAGCGTTTCTGGGTGAGCAAAAACAGGAAGGCAAAA
TGCCGCAAAAAAGGGAATAAGGGCGACACGGAAATGTTGAATACTCATACTCTTCCTTTTTCAATATTAT
TGAAGCATTTATCAGGGTTATTGTCTCATGAGCGGATACATATTTGAATGTATTTAGAAAAATAAACAAA
TAGGGGTTCCGCGCACATTTCCCCGAAAAGTGCCACCTAAATTGTAAGCGTTAATATTTTGTTAAAATTC
GCGTTAAATTTTTGTTAAATCAGCTCATTTTTTAACCAATAGGCCGAAATCGGCAAAATCCCTTATAAAT
CAAAAGAATAGACCGAGATAGGGT
[37 nt withheld, positions 5975-6011]
AAAGAACGTGGACTCCAACGTCAAAGG
[49 nt withheld, positions 6039-6087]
T
[91 nt withheld, positions 6089-6179]
G
[124 nt withheld, positions 6181-6304]
CCCATTCGCCATTCAGGCTGCGCAACTGTTGGGAAGGGCGATCGGTGCGGGCCTCTTCGCTATTACGCCA
GCTGGCGAAAGGGGGATGTGCTGCAAGGCGATTAAGTTGGGTAACGCCAGGGTTTTCCCAGTCACGACGT
TGTAAAACGACGGCCAGTGAGCGCGCGTAATACGACTCACTATAGGGCGAATTGGGTACGTCCCTAGGCC
TCCAAAAAAGCCTCCTCACTACTTCTGGAATAGCTCAGAGGCCGAGGCGGCCTCGGCCTCTGCATAAATA
AAAAAAATTAGTCAGCCATGGGGCGGAGAATGGGCGGAACTGGGCGGAGTTAGGGGCGGGATGGGCGGAG
TTAGGGGCGGGATAGCTAGAGCCAGACATGATAAGATACATTGATGAGTTTGGACAAACCACAACTAGAA
TGCAGTGAAAAAAATGCTTTATTTGTGAAATTTGTGATGCTATTGCTTTATTTGTAACCATTATAAGCTG
CAATAAACAAGTTCCTCTCACTCTCTGATATTCATTTCTTTGCAAGTTATAAATACTGAATAATAAGATG
ACATGAACTACTACTGCTAGAGATTTTCCACACTGACTAAAAGGGTCTGAGGGATCTCTAGTTACCAGAG
TCACACAACAGACGGGCACACACTACTTGAAGCACTCAAGGCAAGCTTTATTGAGGCTTAAGCAGTGGGT
TCCCTAGTTAGCCAGAGAGCTCCCAGGCTCAGATCTGGTCTAACCAGAGAGACCCAGTACAAGCAAAAAG
CAGATCTTGTCTTCGTTGGGAGTGAATTAGCCCTTCCAGTCCCCCCTTTTCTTTTAAAAAGTGGCTAAGA
TCTACAGCTGCCTTGTAAGTCATTGGTCTTAAAGGTACCGAGCTCGAATTCCAGGCGGGGAGGCGGCCCA
AAGGGAGATCCGACTCGTCTGAGGGCGAAGGCGAAGACGCGGAAGAGGCCGCAGAGCCGGCAGCAGGCCG
CGGGAAGGAAGGTCCGCTGGATTGAGGGCCGAAGGGACGTAGCAGAAGGACGTCCCGCGCAGAATCCAGG
TGGCAACACAGGCGAGCAGCCATGGAAAGGACGTCAGCTTCCCCGACAACACCACGGAATTGTCAGTGCC
CAACAGCCGAGCCCCTGTCCAGCAGCGGGCAAGGCAGGCGGCGATGAGTTCCGCCGTGGCAATAGGGAGG
GGGAAAGCGAAAGTCCCGGAAAGGAGCTGACAGGTGGTGGCAATGCCCCAACCAGTGGGGGTTGCGTCAG
CAAACACAGTGCACACCACGCCACGTTGCCTGACAACGGGCCACAACTCCTCATAAAGAGACAGCAACCA
GGATTTATACAAGGAGGAGAAAATGAAAGCCATACGGGAAGCAATAGCATGATACAAAGGCATTAAAGCA
GCGTATCCACATAGCGTAAAAGGAGCAACATAGTTAAGAATACCAGTCAATCTTTCACAAATTTTGTAAT
CCAGAGGTTGATTGTCGACTCTAGACTCGACTCTAGAGGATCCCCCTGTTCCACCTCTTGAAGGCTATGT
AGGCCACAAGGCCCACAACCACAGCAGCCAGGATGGAGCAATAGACAGGGATGAGGTTGTCGGTGGTGCC
TCGGGTCACCACGGGCTGGGAGCTGCCCATCACTGTGGTCACCACACCTGCCACCGTGCTGGCTATGAGG
TCTTGTTCTGGAGGTGCCTCAGGCTCCTGGGTGCTGGGGGCTGTGCTGTCCGAGCCCTCTGGGGGTGTGG
ACCGTGTAATCCAACGGCCAGGGATCTCCTCGCACTCGGCGTCGGCCCAGCGTGTGCACTCGCGGAGCTG
GCGCTCGGTGTCCTCGCACACGGTGCAGGGCAGGCACGGGTCCACGTGGTTGGCCTCGTCGGAATACGTG
CCGTCGGGGCACTCCTCGCACACGGTGTTCTGCTTGTCCTGGCAGGAGAACACGAGGCCCGAGCCCGCCT
CGCACACGCGGCACGCCTCGCAGCGCCCAGTCGTCTCATCCTGGTAGTAGCCGTAGGCGCAGCGGCACAC
GGCGTCGTCGGCCTCCACGCACGGCGCCGACATGCTCTGGAGCCCCACGCACTCGGTGCACGGCTTGCAC
GGCTCGGTCGCGCTCACCACGTCGGAGAACGTCACGCTGTCCAGGCAGGGCTCACACACGGTCTGGTTGG
CTCCACAAGGCTGGGCCACACCCTCGCCCAGGTTGCAGGCTTTGCAGCACTCACCGCTGTGTGTGTACAG
GCCTGTGGGGCATGCCTCCTTGGCACCTCCAAGGGACACCCCCAGAAGCAGCAACAGCAGCAGGCGCGGC
CCGTCCATGGCGCGGCCGGTGGCACCTGCCCCCATCGCCCGCCTCCCGCGGCAGCGCTCGACTTCCAGCT
CGGTCCGCTTTGCGGACTGATGGGGCTGCGCTGCGCTGCGCTCCAGCGCCCCCCCTGCCCGCCGGAGCTG
GCCGCGGCCCGAATTCCTGCAGCCCGGGGGATCCCCCTGGGGAGAGAGGTCGGTGATTCGGTCAACGAGG
GAGCCGACTGCCGACGTGCGCTCCGGAGGCTTGCAGAATGCGGAACACCGCGCGGGCAGGAACAGGGCCC
ACACTACCGCCCCACACCCCGCCTCCCGCACCGCCCCTTCCCGGCCGCTGCTCTCGGCGCGCCCTGCTGA
GCAGCCGCTATTGGCCACAGCCCATCGCGGTCGGCGCGCTGCCATTGCTCCCTGGCGCTGTCCGTCTGCG
AGGGTACTAGTGAGACGTGCGGCTTCCGTTTGTCACGTCCGGCACGCCGCGAACCGCAAGGAACCTTCCC
GACTTAGGGGCGGAGCAGGAAGCGTCGCCGGGGGGCCCACAAGGGTAGCGGCGAAGATCCGGGTGACGCT
GCGAACGGACGTGAAGAATGTGCGAGACCCAGGGTCGGCGCCGCTGCGTTTCCCGGAACCACGCCCAGAG
CAGCCGCGTCCCTGCGCAAACCCAGGGCTGCCTTGGAAAAGGCGCAACCCCAACCCCGTGGAATTCGATA
TCAAGCTTCTCGAGGGTAGGCGTGTACGGTGGGAGGCCTATATAAGCAGAGCTCGTTTAGTGAACCGTCA
GATCGCCTGGAGACGCCATCCACGCTGTTTTGACCTCCATAGAAGACACCGGGACCGATCCAGCCTCCGC
GGAATTCACC
