>Addgene plasmid #85918 | AB.pCCL.sin.cPPT.GFP.miR-766-3p.sensor.PGK.dNGFR.WPRE | depositor partial sequence | sequence record 167410 | AB.pCCL.sin.cPPT.GFP.miR-766-3p.sensor.PGK.dNGFR.WPRE sequence 805 bps
TATCGATCACGAGACTAGCCTCGAGAGATCTGATCATAATCAGCCATACCACATTTGTAGAGGTTTTACT
TGCTTTAAAAAACCTCCCACACCTCCCCCTGAACCTGAAACATAAAATGAATGCAATTGTTGTTGTTAAC
TTGTTTATTGCAGCTTATAATGGTTACAAATAAGGCAATAGCATCACAAATTTCACAAATAAGGCATTTT
TTTCACTGCATTCTAGTTTTGGTTTGTCCAAACTCATCAATGTATCTTATCATGTCTGGATCTCAAATCC
CTCGGAAGCTGCGCCTGTCATCGAATTCCTGCAGCCCGGTGCATGACTAAGCTAGTACCGGTACTCCAGC
CCCACAGCCTCAGCACTCCAGCCCCACAGCCTCAGCACTCCAGCCCCACAGCCTCAGCACTCCAGCCCCA
CAGCCTCAGCACTCCAGCCCCACAGCCTCAGCACTCCAGCCCCACAGCCTCAGCGCTACGACGATTGGTA
CTCCCCAGTTAAGGTCGGCTAGCTCAGTTAGCCTCCCCCATCTCTCGACGCGGCCGCTTTACTTGTACAG
CTCGTCCATGCCGAGAGTGATCCCGGCGGCGGTCACGAACTCCAGCAGGACCATGTGATCGCGCTTCTCG
TTGGGGTCTTTGCTCAGGGCGGACTGGGTGCTCAGGTAGTGGTTGTCGGGCAGCAGCACGGGGCCGTCGC
CGATGGGGGTGTTCTGCTGGTAGTGGTCGGCGAGCTGCACGCTGCCGTCCTCGATGTTGTGGCGGATCTT
GAAGTTCACCTTGATGCCGTTCTTCTGCTTGTCGG
